>Addgene plasmid #236635 | pVID | addgene full sequence | sequence record 469973 | Addgene NGS Result
GGATCTAATTCAATTAGAGACTAATTCAATTAGAGCTAATTCAATTAGGATCCAAGCTTATCGATTTCGA
ACCCTCGACCGCCGGAGTATAAATAGAGGCGCTTCGTCTACGGAGCGACAATTCAATTCAAACAAGCAAA
GTGAACACGTCGCTAAGCGAAAGCTAAGCAAATAAACAAGCGCAGCTGAACAAGCTAAACAATCGGCTCG
AAGCCGGTCGCCACCATGGCCCAAAGCAAGCACGGCCTGACTAAAGAAATGACAATGAAGTACAGGATGG
AAGGTTGCGTTGATGGTCACAAATTTGTCATAACTGGAGAAGGCATAGGTTATCCGTTCAAAGGCAAGCA
GGCGATCAACCTGTGTGTAGTGGAAGGAGGCCCTCTCCCATTTGCGGAAGACATCTTGAGTGCTGCCTTC
ATGTATGGTAACCGGGTTTTTACTGAATACCCTCAGGATATAGCCGATTATTTCAAGAACTCCTGTCCCG
CCGGCTATACTTGGGACCGGTCGTTCTTGTTTGAGGATGGTGCTGTCTGTATCTGCAACGCGGACATTAC
AGTATCGGTGGAGGAAAACTGTATGTACCATGAAAGCAAATTTTACGGCGTAAATTTTCCAGCCGACGGC
CCCGTCATGAAGAAGATGACAGACAACTGGGAGCCTAGTTGCGAGAAAATAATTCCTGTTCCCAAGCAGG
GTATCCTCAAGGGCGACGTTAGTATGTACTTGCTCCTGAAAGACGGTGGCCGGCTGCGCTGCCAATTTGA
TACTGTTTATAAGGCCAAGAGTGTGCCTAGGAAGATGCCCGACTGGCATTTTATACAACATAAGTTGACC
CGCGAGGACCGGAGTGACGCCAAAAACCAGAAATGGCATCTCACAGAACACGCCATTGCAAGCGGAAGTG
CGTTGCCCTGAGCGGCCGCGACTCTAGATCATAATCAGCCATACCACATTTGTAGAGGTTTTACTTGCTT
TAAAAAACCTCCCACACCTCCCCCTGAACCTGAAACATAAAATGAATGCAATTGTTGTTGTTAACTTGTT
TATTGCAGCTTATAATGGTTACAAATAAAGCAATAGCATCACAAATTTCACAAATAAAGCATTTTTTTCA
CTGCATTCTAGTTGTGGTTTGTCCAAACTCATCAATGTATCTTATTTTTTGCTCACCTGTGATTGCTCCT
ACTCAAATACAAAAACATCAAATTTTCTGTCAATAAAGCATATTTATTTATATTTATTTTACAGGAAAGA
ATTCCTTTTAAAGTGTATTTTAACCTATAATGAAAAACGATTAAAAAAAATACATAAAATAATTCGAAAA
TTTTTGAATAGCCCAGGTTGATAAAAATTCATTTCATACGTTTTATAACTTATGCCCCTAAGTATTTTTT
GACCATAGTGTTTCAATTCTACATTAATTTTACAGAGTAGAATGAAACGCCACCTACTCAGCCAAGAGGC
GAAAAGGTTAGCTCGCCAAGCAGAGAGGGCGCCAGTGCTCACTACTTTTTATAATTCTCAACTTCTTTTT
CCAGACTCAGTTCGTATATATAGACCTATTTTCAATTTAACGTCGAGGCCTGCAGCCCGGGCCGGCCCTC
GAGATTTAAATGCATTTTTCCATAGGCTCCGCCCCCCTGACGAGCATCACAAAAATCGACGCTCAAGTCA
GAGGTGGCGAAACCCGACAGGACTATAAAGATACCAGGCGTTTCCCCCTGGAAGCTCCCTCGTGCGCTCT
CCTGTTCCGACCCTGCCGCTTACCGGATACCTGTCCGCCTTTCTCCCTTCGGGAAGCGTGGCGCTTTCTC
ATAGCTCACGCTGTAGGTATCTCAGTTCGGTGTAGGTCGTTCGCTCCAAGCTGGGCTGTGTGCACGAACC
CCCCGTTCAGCCCGACCGCTGCGCCTTATCCGGTAACTATCGTCTTGAGTCCAACCCGGTAAGACACGAC
TTATCGCCACTGGCAGCAGCCACTGGTAACAGGATTAGCAGAGCGAGGTATGTAGGCGGTGCTACAGAGT
TCTTGAAGTGGTGGCCTAACTACGGCTACACTAGAAGAACAGTATTTGGTATCTGCGCTCTGCTGAAGCC
AGTTACCTTCGGAAAAAGAGTTGGTAGCTCTTGATCCGGCAAACAAACCACCGCTGGTAGCGGTGGTTTT
TTTGTTTGCAAGCAGCAGATTACGCGCAGAAAAAAAGGATCTCAAGAAGATCCTTTGATCTTTTCTACGG
GGTCTGACGCTCAGTGGAACGAAAACTCACGTTAAGGGATTTTGGTCATGAGATTATCAAAAAGGATCTT
CACCTAGATCCTTTTAAATTAAAAATGAAGTTTTAAATCAATCTAAAGTATATATGAGTAAACTTGGTCT
GACAGTTACCAATGCTTAATCAGTGAGGCACCTATCTCAGCGATCTGTCTATTTCGTTCATCCATAGTTG
CCTGACTCCCCGTCGTGTAGATAACTACGATACGGGAGGGCTTACCATCTGGCCCCAGTGCTGCAATGAT
ACCGCGAGACCCACGCTCACCGGCTCCAGATTTATCAGCAATAAACCAGCCAGCCGGAAGGGCCGAGCGC
AGAAGTGGTCCTGCAACTTTATCCGCCTCCATCCAGTCTATTAATTGTTGCCGGGAAGCTAGAGTAAGTA
GTTCGCCAGTTAATAGTTTGCGCAACGTTGTTGCCATTGCTACAGGCATCGTGGTGTCACGCTCGTCGTT
TGGTATGGCTTCATTCAGCTCCGGTTCCCAACGATCAAGGCGAGTTACATGATCCCCCATGTTGTGCAAA
AAAGCGGTTAGCTCCTTCGGTCCTCCGATCGTTGTCAGAAGTAAGTTGGCCGCAGTGTTATCACTCATGG
TTATGGCAGCACTGCATAATTCTCTTACTGTCATGCCATCCGTAAGATGCTTTTCTGTGACTGGTGAGTA
CTCAACCAAGTCATTCTGAGAATAGTGTATGCGGCGACCGAGTTGCTCTTGCCCGGCGTCAATACGGGAT
AATACCGCGCCACATAGCAGAACTTTAAAAGTGCTCATCATTGGAAAACGTTCTTCGGGGCGAAAACTCT
CAAGGATCTTACCGCTGTTGAGATCCAGTTCGATGTAACCCACTCGTGCACCCAACTGATCTTCAGCATC
TTTTACTTTCACCAGCGTTTCTGGGTGAGCAAAAACAGGAAGGCAAAATGCCGCAAAAAAGGGAATAAGG
GCGACACGGAAATGTTGAATACTCATACTCTTCCTTTTTCAATATTATTGAAGCATTTATCAGGGTTATT
GTCTCATGAGCGGATACATATTTGAATGTATTTAGAAAAATAAACAAATAGGGGTTCCGCGCACATTTCC
CCGAAAAGTGCCACCTGACGTC
Features (pLannotate 1.2.2; 8 found; start..end, strand, type, name):
     82..204     +  promoter       hsp70 promoter (fragment): Drosophila melanogaster hsp70Bb promoter
    226..918     +  CDS            ZsGreen: ZsGreen is a basic (constitutively fluorescent) green fluorescent protein published in 1999, derived from Zoanthus sp..
    937..1020    +  CDS            large T antigen (fragment): large T antigen from SV40 (simian virus 40)
   1043..1164    +  polyA_signal   SV40 poly(A) signal: SV40 polyadenylation signal
   1165..1585    +  promoter       dU6-3 promoter: RNA polymerase III promoter for Drosophila U6-3 snRNA (Port et al., 2014)
   1627..2215    -  rep_origin     ori: high-copy-number ColE1/pMB1/pBR322/pUC origin of replication
   2386..3246    -  CDS            AmpR: β-lactamase; bla; confers resistance to ampicillin, carbenicillin, and related antibiotics
   3247..3351    -  promoter       AmpR promoter: bla
