[The description below was written by a language model from this plasmid's Addgene catalogue record and pLannotate feature annotations shown in this document.]
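Description:
pVID is a compact (about 3.4 kb) empty-backbone CRISPR cloning vector for genome editing in Drosophila. It combines guide RNA expression, a site for building homology-directed repair (HDR) donors, and a built-in reporter for unwanted integration of the vector itself. It is maintained in E. coli as a high-copy plasmid through a ColE1/pUC-type origin, and it is selected with ampicillin via the β-lactamase gene and its native bla promoter.

The backbone carries two functional modules in the same orientation. The first is a ZsGreen green fluorescent protein cassette, which the record describes as driven by 3xP3, an artificial Pax6-responsive promoter that gives eye-specific expression in flies. The automated annotation marks only a fragment of the Drosophila hsp70 promoter upstream of ZsGreen, which probably represents the minimal core promoter normally paired with the 3xP3 binding sites, though the 3xP3 element itself is not annotated. The cassette ends with SV40-derived sequence: a short stretch annotated as a large T antigen fragment, followed by the SV40 polyadenylation signal. Immediately downstream lies the Drosophila U6:3 RNA polymerase III promoter for gRNA transcription, followed according to the depositor by a multiple cloning site used for restriction-enzyme cloning; the MCS is not separately annotated, and no gRNA scaffold appears in the feature table.

Because ZsGreen sits in the backbone rather than within the sequence intended for repair, precise HDR should leave it behind. Green eye fluorescence in progeny therefore flags animals in which plasmid backbone has been inserted into the genome, so these undesired events can be detected and excluded.
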