Addgene plasmid #236635: pVID
Purpose: (Empty Backbone) CRISPR cloning, gRNA expression, and detection of undesired vector insertion during HDR for Drosophila
Depositing lab: Brian McCabe. Depositing organization: Swiss Federal Institute of Technology (EPFL). Publication: Highly frequent undesired insertional mutagenesis during Drosophila genome editing. Källstig E, Ruchti E, Raman M, Asadzadeh J, Schneider BL, McCabe BD. bioRxiv 2025.08.11.669658; doi: 10.1101/2025.08.11.669658.
Backbone
  Vector backbone: pVID
  Backbone manufacturer: Evelyne Ruchti and Brian McCabe
  Modifications to backbone: added dU6-3 promoter for gRNA, Multiple cloning site
  Vector type: CRISPR
  Promoter: dU6:3
  Selectable markers: 3xP3-ZsGreen
Growth in bacteria
  Bacterial resistance: Ampicillin, 100 μg/mL
  Growth temperature: 37°C
  Growth strain: DH5alpha
  Copy number: High Copy
Gene/Insert
  Cloning method: Restriction Enzyme
Terms and licenses: Academic/Nonprofit Terms; Industry Terms: Not Available to Industry
Depositor comments: This plasmid contains Drosophila U6:3 promoter sequence for gRNA expression followed by a multiple cloning site. The backbone includes a ZsGreen fluorescent protein under 3xP3 promoter to allow detection of undesired vector backbone insertion that can occur during HDR.
How to cite: pVID was a gift from Brian McCabe (Addgene plasmid # 236635 ; http://n2t.net/addgene:236635 ; RRID:Addgene_236635)
